>Addgene plasmid #101915 | pEGFP SNAP47 | addgene full sequence | sequence record 206171 | Addgene NGS Result
CGTTACATAACTTACGGTAAATGGCCCGCCTGGCTGACCGCCCAACGACCCCCGCCCATTGACGTCAATA
ATGACGTATGTTCCCATAGTAACGCCAATAGGGACTTTCCATTGACGTCAATGGGTGGAGTATTTACGGT
AAACTGCCCACTTGGCAGTACATCAAGTGTATCATATGCCAAGTACGCCCCCTATTGACGTCAATGACGG
TAAATGGCCCGCCTGGCATTATGCCCAGTACATGACCTTATGGGACTTTCCTACTTGGCAGTACATCTAC
GTATTAGTCATCGCTATTACCATGGTGATGCGGTTTTGGCAGTACATCAATGGGCGTGGATAGCGGTTTG
ACTCACGGGGATTTCCAAGTCTCCACCCCATTGACGTCAATGGGAGTTTGTTTTGGCACCAAAATCAACG
GGACTTTCCAAAATGTCGTAACAACTCCGCCCCATTGACGCAAATGGGCGGTAGGCGTGTACGGTGGGAG
GTCTATATAAGCAGAGCTGGTTTAGTGAACCGTCAGATCCGCTAGCGCTACCGGTCGCCACCATGGTGAG
CAAGGGCGAGGAGCTGTTCACCGGGGTGGTGCCCATCCTGGTCGAGCTGGACGGCGACGTAAACGGCCAC
AAGTTCAGCGTGTCCGGCGAGGGCGAGGGCGATGCCACCTACGGCAAGCTGACCCTGAAGTTCATCTGCA
CCACCGGCAAGCTGCCCGTGCCCTGGCCCACCCTCGTGACCACCCTGACCTACGGCGTGCAGTGCTTCAG
CCGCTACCCCGACCACATGAAGCAGCACGACTTCTTCAAGTCCGCCATGCCCGAAGGCTACGTCCAGGAG
CGCACCATCTTCTTCAAGGACGACGGCAACTACAAGACCCGCGCCGAGGTGAAGTTCGAGGGCGACACCC
TGGTGAACCGCATCGAGCTGAAGGGCATCGACTTCAAGGAGGACGGCAACATCCTGGGGCACAAGCTGGA
GTACAACTACAACAGCCACAACGTCTATATCATGGCCGACAAGCAGAAGAACGGCATCAAGGTGAACTTC
AAGATCCGCCACAACATCGAGGACGGCAGCGTGCAGCTCGCCGACCACTACCAGCAGAACACCCCCATCG
GCGACGGCCCCGTGCTGCTGCCCGACAACCACTACCTGAGCACCCAGTCCGCCCTGAGCAAAGACCCCAA
CGAGAAGCGCGATCACATGGTCCTGCTGGAGTTCGTGACCGCCGCCGGGATCACTCTCGGCATGGACGAG
CTGTACAAGTACTCAGATCTCGAGCTCAAGCTTCGAATTCGTCGACTGGATCCGGTACCGAGGAGATCTG
CCGCCGCGATCGCCATGCGCGCGGCTCGCCGCGGTCTTCACTGCGCAGGCGCCGAGCGGCCGAGGCGCCG
CGGTCGGCTCTGGGACTCGTCTGGCGTCCCTCAGAGGCAGAAGAGGCCTGGACCTTGGCGCACACAGACC
CAGGAACAGATGAGCAGGGATGTCTGCATCCACACCTGGCCGTGCACCTACTACCTGGAGCCCAAGAGGC
GATGGGTTACTGGACAGCTGTCCTTAACATCGCTGTCGCTCAGGTTCATGACTGACAGCACTGGAGAGAT
TCTGGTCAGCTTCCCCCTCTCCAGCATAGTTGAGATCAAGAAGGAGGCTTCACATTTTATCTTCAGCTCC
ATCACCATCCTGGAGAAGGGCCATGCCAAGCACTGGTTCAGCTCCCTGCGGCCAAGTCGAAATGTGGTCT
TCAGCATCATCGAGCATTTCTGGAGGGAGCTGCTGCTGTCTCAGCCTGGAGCCGTGGCAGACGCATCTGT
CCCAAGGACCCGGGGCGAGGAGCTGACGGGACTCATGGCTGGATCCCAGAAACGCCTGGAGGACACGGCG
AGGGTCCTGCACCACCAGGGCCAGCAGCTGGACAGCGTCATGAGAGGCCTGGACAAGATGGAGTCAGACC
TGGAGGTGGCGGACAGATTGCTGACAGAACTGGAATCTCCTGCTTGGTGGCCCTTTAGCTCCAAGCTTTG
GAAGACACCACCGGAAACAAAGCCCAGGGAAGATGTCTCCATGACCAGTTGTGAACCCTTTGGGAAAGAA
GGGATACTGATAAAAATTCCTGCTGTTATTTCCCACAGAACAGAGTCTCACGTTAAACCAGGGAGGCTCA
CCGTCCTTGTGTCTGGGTTGGAAATACATGACTCCAGTTCTTTGCTCATGCACAGGTTTGAAAGAGAAGA
CGTGGACGACATCAAGGTCCACTCACCTTACGAAATTAGCATCCGCCAGCGGTTTATTGGAAAGCCAGAC
ATGGCCTATCGTTTGATATCTGCCAAGATGCCAGAGGTTATCCCCATTTTAGAAGTGCAGTTCAGCAAGA
AGATGGAGCTGTTAGAAGATGCATTGGTGCTCAGAAGCGCAAGAACCTCTTCCCCCGCAGAGAAGAGCTG
CTCAGTCTGGCATGCAGCATCTGGGCTGATGGGCTGTACCCTGCACCGTGAGCCACCCGCAGGAGACCAG
GAGGGCACAGCACTGCACCTGCAGACAAGCCTGCCAGCCCTTTCTGAGGCAGATACCCAGGAACTAACCC
AGATCCTGAGGAGGATGAAGGGGCTGGCCCTGGAGGCCGAGAGTGAGCTGGAGAGACAAGACGAAGCCCT
GGATGGCGTTGCAGCAGCTGTGGACAGGGCAACCTTGACCATCGACAAGCACAACAGGCGGATGAAGAGG
CTGACCACGCGTACGCGGCCGCTCGACGGTACCGCGGGCCCGGGATCCACCGGATCTAGATAACTGATCA
TAATCAGCCATACCACATTTGTAGAGGTTTTACTTGCTTTAAAAAACCTCCCACACCTCCCCCTGAACCT
GAAACATAAAATGAATGCAATTGTTGTTGTTAACTTGTTTATTGCAGCTTATAATGGTTACAAATAAAGC
AATAGCATCACAAATTTCACAAATAAAGCATTTTTTTCACTGCATTCTAGTTGTGGTTTGTCCAAACTCA
TCAATGTATCTTAACGCGTAAATTGTAAGCGTTAATATTTTGTTAAAATTCGCGTTAAATTTTTGTTAAA
TCAGCTCATTTTTTAACCAATAGGCCGAAATCGGCAAAATCCCTTATAAATCAAAAGAATAGACCGAGAT
AGGGT
[37 nt withheld, positions 3156-3192]
AAAGAACGTGGACTCCAACGTCAAAGG
[49 nt withheld, positions 3220-3268]
T
[91 nt withheld, positions 3270-3360]
G
[124 nt withheld, positions 3362-3485]
CAGGTGGCACTTTTCGGGGAAATGTGCGCGGAACCCCTATTTGTTTATTTTTCTAAATACATTCAAATAT
GTATCCGCTCATGAGACAATAACCCTGATAAATGCTTCAATAATATTGAAAAAGGAAGAGTCCTGAGGCG
GAAAGAACCAGCTGTGGAATGTGTGTCAGTTAGGGTGTGGAAAGTCCCCAGGCTCCCCAGCAGGCAGAAG
TATGCAAAGCATGCATCTCAATTAGTCAGCAACCAGGTGTGGAAAGTCCCCAGGCTCCCCAGCAGGCAGA
AGTATGCAAAGCATGCATCTCAATTAGTCAGCAACCATAGTCCCGCCCCTAACTCCGCCCATCCCGCCCC
TAACTCCGCCCAGTTCCGCCCATTCTCCGCCCCATGGCTGACTAATTTTTTTTATTTATGCAGAGGCCGA
GGCCGCCTCGGCCTCTGAGCTATTCCAGAAGTAGTGAGGAGGCTTTTTTGGAGGCCTAGGCTTTTGCAAA
GATCGATCAAGAGACAGGATGAGGATCGTTTCGCATGATTGAACAAGATGGATTGCACGCAGGTTCTCCG
GCCGCTTGGGTGGAGAGGCTATTCGGCTATGACTGGGCACAACAGACAATCGGCTGCTCTGATGCCGCCG
TGTTCCGGCTGTCAGCGCAGGGGCGCCCGGTTCTTTTTGTCAAGACCGACCTGTCCGGTGCCCTGAATGA
ACTGCAAGACGAGGCAGCGCGGCTATCGTGGCTGGCCACGACGGGCGTTCCTTGCGCAGCTGTGCTCGAC
GTTGTCACTGAAGCGGGAAGGGACTGGCTGCTATTGGGCGAAGTGCCGGGGCAGGATCTCCTGTCATCTC
ACCTTGCTCCTGCCGAGAAAGTATCCATCATGGCTGATGCAATGCGGCGGCTGCATACGCTTGATCCGGC
TACCTGCCCATTCGACCACCAAGCGAAACATCGCATCGAGCGAGCACGTACTCGGATGGAAGCCGGTCTT
GTCGATCAGGATGATCTGGACGAAGAGCATCAGGGGCTCGCGCCAGCCGAACTGTTCGCCAGGCTCAAGG
CGAGCATGCCCGACGGCGAGGATCTCGTCGTGACCCATGGCGATGCCTGCTTGCCGAATATCATGGTGGA
AAATGGCCGCTTTTCTGGATTCATCGACTGTGGCCGGCTGGGTGTGGCGGACCGCTATCAGGACATAGCG
TTGGCTACCCGTGATATTGCTGAAGAGCTTGGCGGCGAATGGGCTGACCGCTTCCTCGTGCTTTACGGTA
TCGCCGCTCCCGATTCGCAGCGCATCGCCTTCTATCGCCTTCTTGACGAGTTCTTCTGAGCGGGACTCTG
GGGTTCGAAATGACCGACCAAGCGACGCCCAACCTGCCATCACGAGATTTCGATTCCACCGCCGCCTTCT
ATGAAAGGTTGGGCTTCGGAATCGTTTTCCGGGACGCCGGCTGGATGATCCTCCAGCGCGGGGATCTCAT
GCTGGAGTTCTTCGCCCACCCTAGGGGGAGGCTAACTGAAACACGGAAGGAGACAATACCGGAAGGAACC
CGCGCTATGACGGCAATAAAAAGACAGAATAAAACGCACGGTGTTGGGTCGTTTGTTCATAAACGCGGGG
TTCGGTCCCAGGGCTGGCACTCTGTCGATACCCCACCGAGACCCCATTGGGGCCAATACGCCCGCGTTTC
TTCCTTTTCCCCACCCCACCCCCCAAGTTCGGGTGAAGGCCCAGGGCTCGCAGCCAACGTCGGGGCGGCA
GGCCCTGCCATAGCCTCAGGTTACTCATATATACTTTAGATTGATTTAAAACTTCATTTTTAATTTAAAA
GGATCTAGGTGAAGATCCTTTTTGATAATCTCATGACCAAAATCCCTTAACGTGAGTTTTCGTTCCACTG
AGCGTCAGACCCCGTAGAAAAGATCAAAGGATCTTCTTGAGATCCTTTTTTTCTGCGCGTAATCTGCTGC
TTGCAAACAAAAAAACCACCGCTACCAGCGGTGGTTTGTTTGCCGGATCAAGAGCTACCAACTCTTTTTC
CGAAGGTAACTGGCTTCAGCAGAGCGCAGATACCAAATACTGTTCTTCTAGTGTAGCCGTAGTTAGGCCA
CCACTTCAAGAACTCTGTAGCACCGCCTACATACCTCGCTCTGCTAATCCTGTTACCAGTGGCTGCTGCC
AGTGGCGATAAGTCGTGTCTTACCGGGTTGGACTCAAGACGATAGTTACCGGATAAGGCGCAGCGGTCGG
GCTGAACGGGGGGTTCGTGCACACAGCCCAGCTTGGAGCGAACGACCTACACCGAACTGAGATACCTACA
GCGTGAGCTATGAGAAAGCGCCACGCTTCCCGAAGGGAGAAAGGCGGACAGGTATCCGGTAAGCGGCAGG
GTCGGAACAGGAGAGCGCACGAGGGAGCTTCCAGGGGGAAACGCCTGGTATCTTTATAGTCCTGTCGGGT
TTCGCCACCTCTGACTTGAGCGTCGATTTTTGTGATGCTCGTCAGGGGGGCGGAGCCTATGGAAAAACGC
CAGCAACGCGGCCTTTTTACGGTTCCTGGCCTTTTGCTGGCCTTTTGCTCACATGTTCTTTCCTGCGTTA
TCCCCTGATTCTGTGGATAACCGTATTACCGCCATGCATTAGTTATTAATAGTAATCAATTACGGGGTCA
TTAGTTCATAGCCCATATATGGAGTTCCG
Features (pLannotate 1.2.2; 17 found; start..end, strand, type, name):
      1..304     +  enhancer       CMV enhancer: human cytomegalovirus immediate early enhancer
    305..508     +  promoter       CMV promoter: human cytomegalovirus (CMV) immediate early promoter
    553..1269    +  CDS            EGFP: EGFP is a basic (constitutively fluorescent) green fluorescent protein published in 1996, derived from Aequorea victoria. It is reported to be a rapidly-maturing weak dimer with moderate acid sensitivity.
   1271..1300    +  misc_feature   MCS (fragment): multiple cloning site
   1345..2736    +  CDS            SNAP47: SNP47_HUMAN - Also known as C1orf142, HEL170, SVAP1. Experimental evidence at protein level: Swiss-Prot protein existence level 1. Plays a role in intracellular membrane fusion. From Homo sapiens (Human).
   2753..2778    +  misc_feature   MCS (fragment): multiple cloning site
   2795..2879    +  CDS            large T antigen (fragment): large T antigen from SV40 (simian virus 40)
   2902..3023    +  polyA_signal   SV40 poly(A) signal: SV40 polyadenylation signal
   3057..3485    -  rep_origin     f1 ori (sequence partly withheld): f1 bacteriophage origin of replication; arrow indicates direction of (+) strand synthesis
   3512..3616    +  promoter       AmpR promoter: bla
   3618..3975    +  promoter       SV40 promoter: SV40 enhancer and early promoter
   4010..4804    +  CDS            NeoR/KanR: aminoglycoside phosphotransferase from Tn5; aph(3')-II (or nptII); confers resistance to neomycin, kanamycin, and G418 (Geneticin®)
   4825..4977    +  CDS            ble (fragment): BLE_KLEPN - Experimental evidence at protein level: Swiss-Prot protein existence level 1. Binding protein with a strong affinity to the bleomycin family of antibiotics. Binds to CL990; an antimitotic-antibiotic compound. From Klebsiella pneumoniae.
   5036..5083    +  polyA_signal   HSV TK poly(A) signal: herpes simplex virus thymidine kinase polyadenylation signal (Cole and Stacy, 1985)
   5174..5190    -  polyA_signal   bGH poly(A) signal (fragment): bovine growth hormone polyadenylation signal
   5412..6000    +  rep_origin     ori: high-copy-number ColE1/pMB1/pBR322/pUC origin of replication
   6115..6174    +  enhancer       CMV enhancer (fragment): human cytomegalovirus immediate early enhancer
