[The description below was written by a language model from this plasmid's Addgene catalogue record and pLannotate feature annotations shown in this document.]
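Description:
pEGFP SNAP47 is a mammalian expression plasmid built on the pEGFP C3 backbone that produces human SNAP47 (synaptosome associated protein 47, also known as C1orf142, HEL170 or SVAP1) fused at its N terminus to EGFP. The human cytomegalovirus immediate early enhancer and promoter drive the transcription unit. The EGFP coding sequence comes first, followed by a short remnant of the multiple cloning site that serves as a linker, then the SNAP47 open reading frame. An SV40 polyadenylation signal terminates the transcript. This arrangement gives strong constitutive expression of a green fluorescent SNAP47 fusion in transfected cells.

The plasmid is propagated in E. coli through a high-copy ColE1/pUC-type origin. An f1 origin is also present, which allows single-stranded DNA production. A single Tn5 aminoglycoside phosphotransferase (NeoR/KanR) gene provides selection in both hosts. A bacterial bla-type promoter expresses it for kanamycin resistance in bacteria, and the SV40 enhancer/early promoter expresses it for G418 selection of stable mammalian lines, with the HSV TK polyadenylation signal downstream. The short large T antigen, ble and bGH poly(A) fragments in the annotation appear to be partial matches to backbone sequence rather than functional elements.

SNAP47 is a Q-SNARE involved in intracellular membrane fusion, and the associated work concerns its role in trafficking of selected VAMPs. The construct is therefore suited to visualising SNAP47 localisation and studying its function in living or fixed cells. The catalogue sizes are somewhat inconsistent. The listed backbone size duplicates the 1341 bp insert size, and the sequenced record is 6,174 nt rather than the stated 6,041 bp, with the SNAP47 coding feature spanning about 1.39 kb.
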