Addgene plasmid #101915: pEGFP SNAP47
Purpose: Expresses SNAP47 in mammalian cells
Depositing lab: Thierry Galli. Publication: The Q-soluble N-Ethylmaleimide-sensitive Factor Attachment Protein Receptor (Q-SNARE) SNAP-47 Regulates Trafficking of Selected Vesicle-associated Membrane Proteins (VAMPs). Kuster A, Nola S, Dingli F, Vacca B, Gauchy C, Beaujouan JC, Nunez M, Moncion T, Loew D, Formstecher E, Galli T, Proux-Gillardeaux V. J Biol Chem. 2015 Nov 20;290(47):28056-69. doi: 10.1074/jbc.M115.666362. Epub 2015 Sep 10. PubMed 26359495.
Backbone
  Vector backbone: pEGFP C3
  Backbone size w/o insert (bp): 1341
  Total vector size (bp): 6041
  Vector type: Mammalian Expression
  Selectable markers: Neomycin (select with G418)
Growth in bacteria
  Bacterial resistance: Kanamycin, 50 μg/mL
  Growth temperature: 37°C
  Growth strain: DH5alpha
  Copy number: Unknown
Gene/Insert
  Gene/Insert name: SNAP47 (alt name: synaptosome associated protein 47, C1orf142, HEL170, SVAP1)
  Species: H. sapiens (human)
  Insert size (bp): 1341
  GenBank ID: 116841
  Entrez Gene: SNAP47 (a.k.a. C1orf142, ESFI5812, HEL-S-290, HEL170, SNAP-47, SVAP1)
  Promoter: CMV
  Tag / fusion protein: GFP (N terminal on backbone)
  Cloning method: Unknown
  Sequencing primers: 5′ EGFP C; 3′ EGFP-N
Resource information
  A portion of this plasmid was derived from a plasmid made by: Proux-Gillardeaux V., Galli T
Terms and licenses: Academic/Nonprofit Terms; Industry Terms: Not Available to Industry
How to cite: pEGFP SNAP47 was a gift from Thierry Galli (Addgene plasmid # 101915 ; http://n2t.net/addgene:101915 ; RRID:Addgene_101915)
